Addgene plasmid #143685: TFORF0041
Purpose: Lentiviral vector for overexpressing transcription factor ORFs with unique 24-bp barcodes. Barcodes facilitate identification of transcription factors in pooled screens.
Depositing lab: Feng Zhang. Depositing organization: Broad Institute. Publication: A transcription factor atlas of directed differentiation. Joung J, Ma S, Tay T, Geiger-Schuller KR, Kirchgatterer PC, Verdine VK, Guo B, Arias-Garcia MA, Allen WE, Singh A, Kuksenko O, Abudayyeh OO, Gootenberg JS, Fu Z, Macrae RK, Buenrostro JD, Regev A, Zhang F. Cell. 2023 Jan 5;186(1):209-229.e26. doi: 10.1016/j.cell.2022.11.026. PubMed 36608654.
Backbone
  Vector backbone: pLX_TRC317
  Backbone manufacturer: Broad Institute Genetic Perturbation Platform
  Backbone size w/o insert (bp): 8264
  Vector type: Mammalian Expression, Lentiviral
  Selectable markers: Puromycin
Growth in bacteria
  Bacterial resistance: Ampicillin, 100 μg/mL
  Growth temperature: 37°C
  Growth strain: NEB Stable
  Copy number: High Copy
Gene/Insert
  Gene/Insert name: ZNF675
  Species: H. sapiens (human)
  Insert size (bp): 1808
  Entrez Gene: ZNF675 (a.k.a. TIZ, TBZF, FLJ36350)
  Promoter: EF1a
  Cloning method: Unknown
  Sequencing primers: 5′ GGGTGGAGACTGAAGTTAGGCCAG; 3′ CACATAGCGTAAAAGGAGCAACATAG
Terms and licenses: Academic/Nonprofit Terms; Industry Terms: Not Available to Industry
Depositor comments: NM_138330,ENST00000359788 . The transcription factor ORF portion of this plasmid was synthesized by Genewiz. Please test multiple small colonies in case of plasmid recombination. To make this collection available in a timely manner, a portion of this collection was not fully sequenced by Addgene. If an Addgene verified full plasmid sequence is not available, please contact us prior to placing an order to request the full sequence.
How to cite: TFORF0041 was a gift from Feng Zhang (Addgene plasmid # 143685 ; http://n2t.net/addgene:143685 ; RRID:Addgene_143685)
