[The description below was written by a language model from this plasmid's Addgene catalogue record and pLannotate feature annotations shown in this document.]
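Description:
TFORF0041 is a lentiviral mammalian expression plasmid built on the pLX_TRC317 backbone that carries the human zinc finger transcription factor ZNF675 (also known as TIZ or TBZF) as a synthesized open reading frame of about 1.8 kb, paired with a unique 24-bp barcode. It belongs to a barcoded transcription factor ORF collection. The barcode allows the overexpressed factor to be identified by sequencing when many constructs are pooled in one screen. In bacteria the plasmid is maintained through a high-copy ColE1/pUC-type origin and ampicillin resistance (bla), and an f1 origin is also present. The depositor warns that recombination can occur, as is common for repeat-containing lentiviral plasmids.

The transfer cassette has a third-generation design. An RSV promoter drives a truncated HIV-1 5' LTR, followed by the Ψ packaging signal, a gag fragment, the RRE for Rev-dependent export of genomic RNA, and a cPPT/CTS element. It ends in a self-inactivating ΔU3 3' LTR with a downstream SV40 polyadenylation signal. Within the provirus, an SV40 early promoter expresses puromycin N-acetyltransferase for selecting transduced cells. A separate EF-1α promoter drives the ORF, and a WPRE downstream enhances transcript expression.

The automated annotation does not label the insert as ZNF675. It marks the start of the ORF region as fragments of ZNF720 and ZNF493, most likely because of homology among KRAB zinc finger family members. The barcode is not annotated either. The 10,072-nt sequence matches the sum of the stated backbone and insert sizes. The construct is used to produce lentivirus for stable ZNF675 overexpression, for example in pooled directed-differentiation screens.
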