Features (pLannotate 1.2.2; 32 found; start..end, strand, type, name):
      5..231     +  promoter       RSV promoter: Rous sarcoma virus enhancer/promoter
    232..412     +  LTR            5' LTR (truncated): truncated 5' long terminal repeat (LTR) from HIV-1
    459..584     +  misc_feature   HIV-1 Ψ: packaging signal of human immunodeficiency virus type 1
    568..931     +  CDS            HIV-1 gag (fragment): gag protein from human immunodeficiency virus 1; gag
   1077..1310    +  misc_feature   RRE: The Rev response element (RRE) of HIV-1 allows for Rev-dependent mRNA export from the nucleus to the cytoplasm.
   1687..1713    +  CDS            Rev (fragment): human immunodeficiency virus 1 (HIV-1) Rev protein; rev; enhances nuclear export of unspliced and incompletely spliced viral mRNAs
   1720..1743    +  promoter       SV40 promoter (fragment): SV40 early promoter
   1744..1815    +  promoter       SV40 promoter (fragment): SV40 enhancer and early promoter
   1839..1974    +  rep_origin     SV40 ori: SV40 origin of replication
   2020..2616    +  CDS            PuroR (fragment): puromycin N-acetyltransferase; pac from Streptomyces; confers resistance to puromycin
   2665..2782    +  misc_feature   cPPT/CTS: central polypurine tract and central termination sequence of HIV-1
   2847..2913    +  CDS            small t antigen (fragment): SV40 (simian virus 40) small t antigen
   2920..4098    +  promoter       EF-1α promoter: strong constitutive promoter for human elongation factor EF-1α
   4115..4456    +  CDS            ZNF720 (fragment): ZN720_HUMAN - Experimental evidence at protein level: Swiss-Prot protein existence level 1. From Homo sapiens (Human).
   4472..4612    +  CDS            ZNF493 (fragment): ZN493_HUMAN - Experimental evidence at protein level: Swiss-Prot protein existence level 1. May be involved in transcriptional regulation. From Homo sapiens (Human).
   5834..5887    +  promoter       U6 promoter (fragment): RNA polymerase III promoter for human U6 snRNA
   5929..6517    +  misc_feature   WPRE: woodchuck hepatitis virus posttranscriptional regulatory element
   6568..6587    +  misc_feature   cPPT/CTS (fragment): central polypurine tract and central termination sequence of HIV-1
   6589..6822    +  LTR            3' LTR (ΔU3): self-inactivating 3' long terminal repeat (LTR) from HIV-1
   6900..7021    +  polyA_signal   SV40 poly(A) signal: SV40 polyadenylation signal
   7061..7196    +  rep_origin     SV40 ori: SV40 origin of replication
   7217..7235    -  promoter       T7 promoter: promoter for bacteriophage T7 RNA polymerase
   7243..7398    +  CDS            lacZα (fragment): LacZα fragment of β-galactosidase; lacZ fragment
   7403..7831    +  rep_origin     f1 ori (sequence partly withheld): f1 bacteriophage origin of replication; arrow indicates direction of (+) strand synthesis
   7884..7988    +  promoter       AmpR promoter: bla
   7989..8849    +  CDS            AmpR: β-lactamase; bla; confers resistance to ampicillin, carbenicillin, and related antibiotics
   9020..9608    +  rep_origin     ori: high-copy-number ColE1/pMB1/pBR322/pUC origin of replication
   9791..9883    +  CDS            lacI (fragment): lac repressor; lacI; The lac repressor binds to the lac operator to inhibit transcription in E. coli. This inhibition can be relieved by adding lactose or isopropyl-β-D-thiogalactopyranoside (IPTG).
   9896..9917    +  protein_bind   CAP binding site: CAP binding activates transcription in the presence of cAMP. E. coli catabolite activator protein
   9932..9962    +  promoter       lac promoter: promoter for the E. coli lac operon
   9970..9986    +  protein_bind   lac operator: The lac repressor binds to the lac operator to inhibit transcription in E. coli. This inhibition can be relieved by adding lactose or isopropyl-β-D-thiogalactopyranoside (IPTG). lac repressor encoded by lacI
  10031..10049   +  promoter       T3 promoter: promoter for bacteriophage T3 RNA polymerase
>Addgene plasmid #143685 | TFORF0041 | addgene full sequence | sequence record 407873 | Addgene NGS Result
TTAATGTAGTCTTATGCAATACTCTTGTAGTCTTGCAACATGGTAACGATGAGTTAGCAACATGCCTTAC
AAGGAGAGAAAAAGCACCGTGCATGCCGATTGGTGGAAGTAAGGTGGTACGATCGTGCCTTATTAGGAAG
GCAACAGACGGGTCTGACATGGATTGGACGAACCACTGAATTGCCGCATTGCAGAGATATTGTATTTAAG
TGCCTAGCTCGATACATAAACGGGTCTCTCTGGTTAGACCAGATCTGAGCCTGGGAGCTCTCTGGCTAAC
TAGGGAACCCACTGCTTAAGCCTCAATAAAGCTTGCCTTGAGTGCTTCAAGTAGTGTGTGCCCGTCTGTT
GTGTGACTCTGGTAACTAGAGATCCCTCAGACCCTTTTAGTCAGTGTGGAAAATCTCTAGCAGTGGCGCC
CGAACAGGGACTTGAAAGCGAAAGGGAAACCAGAGGAGCTCTCTCGACGCAGGACTCGGCTTGCTGAAGC
GCGCACGGCAAGAGGCGAGGGGCGGCGACTGGTGAGTACGCCAAAAATTTTGACTAGCGGAGGCTAGAAG
GAGAGAGATGGGTGCGAGAGCGTCAGTATTAAGCGGGGGAGAATTAGATCGCGATGGGAAAAAATTCGGT
TAAGGCCAGGGGGAAAGAAAAAATATAAATTAAAACATATAGTATGGGCAAGCAGGGAGCTAGAACGATT
CGCAGTTAATCCTGGCCTGTTAGAAACATCAGAAGGCTGTAGACAAATACTGGGACAGCTACAACCATCC
CTTCAGACAGGATCAGAAGAACTTAGATCATTATATAATACAGTAGCAACCCTCTATTGTGTGCATCAAA
GGATAGAGATAAAAGACACCAAGGAAGCTTTAGACAAGATAGAGGAAGAGCAAAACAAAAGTAAGACCAC
CGCACAGCAAGCGGCCGCTGATCTTCAGACCTGGAGGAGGAGATATGAGGGACAATTGGAGAAGTGAATT
ATATAAATATAAAGTAGTAAAAATTGAACCATTAGGAGTAGCACCCACCAAGGCAAAGAGAAGAGTGGTG
CAGAGAGAAAAAAGAGCAGTGGGAATAGGAGCTTTGTTCCTTGGGTTCTTGGGAGCAGCAGGAAGCACTA
TGGGCGCAGCGTCAATGACGCTGACGGTACAGGCCAGACAATTATTGTCTGGTATAGTGCAGCAGCAGAA
CAATTTGCTGAGGGCTATTGAGGCGCAACAGCATCTGTTGCAACTCACAGTCTGGGGCATCAAGCAGCTC
CAGGCAAGAATCCTGGCTGTGGAAAGATACCTAAAGGATCAACAGCTCCTGGGGATTTGGGGTTGCTCTG
GAAAACTCATTTGCACCACTGCTGTGCCTTGGAATGCTAGTTGGAGTAATAAATCTCTGGAACAGATTTG
GAATCACACGACCTGGATGGAGTGGGACAGAGAAATTAACAATTACACAAGCTTAATACACTCCTTAATT
GAAGAATCGCAAAACCAGCAAGAAAAGAATGAACAAGAATTATTGGAATTAGATAAATGGGCAAGTTTGT
GGAATTGGTTTAACATAACAAATTGGCTGTGGTATATAAAATTATTCATAATGATAGTAGGAGGCTTGGT
AGGTTTAAGAATAGTTTTTGCTGTACTTTCTATAGTGAATAGAGTTAGGCAGGGATATTCACCATTATCG
TTTCAGACCCACCTCCCAACCCCGAGGGGACCCATGCATTGCATCTCAATTAGTCAGCAACCAGGTGTGG
AAAGTCCCCAGGCTCCCCAGCAGGCAGAAGTATGCAAAGCATGCGTCTCAATTAGTCAGCAACCATAGTC
CCGCCCCTAACTCCGCCCATCCCGCCCCTAACTCCGCCCAGTTCCGCCCATTCTCCGCCCCATGGCTGAC
TAATTTTTTTTATTTATGCAGAGGCCGAGGCCGCCTCGGCCTCTGAGCTATTCCAGAAGTAGTGAGGAGG
CTTTTTTGGAGGCCTAGGCTTTTGCAAAAAGCTTTCTAGAGGTACCACCGGAGCTTACCATGACCGAGTA
CAAGCCCACGGTGCGCCTCGCCACCCGCGACGACGTCCCCAGGGCCGTACGCACCCTCGCCGCCGCGTTC
GCCGACTACCCCGCCACGCGCCACACCGTCGATCCGGACCGCCACATCGAGCGGGTCACCGAGCTGCAAG
AACTCTTCCTCACGCGCGTCGGGCTCGACATCGGCAAGGTGTGGGTCGCGGACGACGGCGCCGCCGTGGC
GGTCTGGACCACGCCGGAGAGCGTCGAAGCGGGGGCGGTGTTCGCCGAGATCGGCCCGCGCATGGCCGAG
TTGAGCGGTTCCCGGCTGGCCGCGCAGCAACAGATGGAAGGCCTCCTGGCGCCGCACCGGCCCAAGGAGC
CCGCGTGGTTCCTGGCCACCGTCGGCGTCTCGCCCGACCACCAGGGCAAGGGTCTGGGCAGCGCCGTCGT
GCTCCCCGGAGTGGAGGCGGCCGAGCGCGCCGGGGTGCCCGCCTTCCTGGAGACCTCCGCGCCCCGCAAC
CTCCCCTTCTACGAGCGGCTCGGCTTCACCGTCACCGCCGACGTCGAGGTGCCCGAAGGACCGCGCACCT
GGTGCATGACCCGCAAGCCCGGTGCCAGTTAACGAATTCTAGATCTTGAGACAAATGGCAGTATTCATCC
ACAATTTTAAAAGAAAAGGGGGGATTGGGGGGTACAGTGCAGGGGAAAGAATAGTAGACATAATAGCAAC
AGACATACAAACTAAAGAATTACAAAAACAAATTACAAAAATTCAAAATTTTCGGGTTTATTACAGGGAC
AGCAGAGATCCACTTTGGCGCCGGCTCGAGGCCTGCAGGTGCAAAGATGGATAAAGTTTTAAACAGAGAG
GAATCTTTGCAGCTAATGGACCTTCTAGGTCTTGAAAGGAGTGGGAATTGGCTCCGGTGCCCGTCAGTGG
GCAGAGCGCACATCGCCCACAGTCCCCGAGAAGTTGGGGGGAGGGGTCGGCAATTGAACCGGTGCCTAGA
GAAGGTGGCGCGGGGTAAACTGGGAAAGTGATGTCGTGTACTGGCTCCGCCTTTTTCCCGAGGGTGGGGG
AGAACCGTATATAAGTGCAGTAGTCGCCGTGAACGTTCTTTTTCGCAACGGGTTTGCCGCCAGAACACAG
GTAAGTGCCGTGTGTGGTTCCCGCGGGCCTGGCCTCTTTACGGGTTATGGCCCTTGCGTGCCTTGAATTA
CTTCCACCTGGCTGCAGTACGTGATTCTTGATCCCGAGCTTCGGGTTGGAAGTGGGTGGGAGAGTTCGAG
GCCTTGCGCTTAAGGAGCCCCTTCGCCTCGTGCTTGAGTTGAGGCCTGGCCTGGGCGCTGGGGCCGCCGC
GTGCGAATCTGGTGGCACCTTCGCGCCTGTCTCGCTGCTTTCGATAAGTCTCTAGCCATTTAAAATTTTT
GATGACCTGCTGCGACGCTTTTTTTCTGGCAAGATAGTCTTGTAAATGCGGGCCAAGATCTGCACACTGG
TATTTCGGTTTTTGGGGCCGCGGGCGGCGACGGGGCCCGTGCGTCCCAGCGCACATGTTCGGCGAGGCGG
GGCCTGCGAGCGCGGCCACCGAGAATCGGACGGGGGTAGTCTCAAGCTGGCCGGCCTGCTCTGGTGCCTG
GCCTCGCGCCGCCGTGTATCGCCCCGCCCTGGGCGGCAAGGCTGGCCCGGTCGGCACCAGTTGCGTGAGC
GGAAAGATGGCCGCTTCCCGGCCCTGCTGCAGGGAGCTCAAAATGGAGGACGCGGCGCTCGGGAGAGCGG
GCGGGTGAGTCACCCACACAAAGGAAAAGGGCCTTTCCGTCCTCAGCCGTCGCTTCATGTGACTCCACGG
AGTACCGGGCGCCGTCCAGGCACCTCGATTAGTTCTCGAGCTTTTGGAGTACGTCGTCTTTAGGTTGGGG
GGAGGGGTTTTATGCGATGGAGTTTCCCCACACTGAGTGGGTGGAGACTGAAGTTAGGCCAGCTTGGCAC
TTGATGTAATTCTCCTTGGAATTTGCCCTTTTTGAGTTTGGATCTTGGTTCATTCTCAAGCCTCAGACAG
TGGTTCAAAGTTTTTTTCTTCCATTTCAGGTGTCGTGAGGCTAGCACCGCCACCATGGGACTGTTGACAT
TTAGGGATGTGGCCATAGAATTCTCTCTGGAAGAATGGCAATGCCTGGACACTGCACAGCGGAATTTATA
TAAAAATGTGATTTTAGAGAACTACAGAAACCTGGTCTTCCTGGGTATTGCTGTCTCTAAGCAAGACCTG
ATCACCTGTCTGGAGCAAGAAAAAGAGCCTTTGACTGTGAAGAGACATGAGATGGTGAATGAACCCCCAG
TAATGTGTTCTCATTTTGCCCAAGAGTTTTGGCCAGAGCAGAACATAAAAGATTCTTTTGAAAAAGTGAC
ACTGAGAAGATATGAAAAATGTGGAAATGATAATTTTCAGTTAAAAGGCTGTAAAAGTGTGGATGAATGT
AAGTTGCACAAGGGAGGTTATAATGGACTTAACCAATGTTTACCAACTATGCAGAGCAAAATGTTTCAAT
GTGATAAATATGTGAAAGTCTTTAATAAATTTTCACATTCAGATAGACATAAGATAAAACATATGGAAAA
TAAACCTTTCAAATGTAAAGAATGTGGCAGATCATTTTGCATGCTTTCACACCTAACTCGACATGAAAGA
AATTATACCAAGGTGAATTTCTGCAAATGTGAAGAATGTGAAAAAGCTGTTAACCAATCTTCAAAGCTTA
CTAAACATAAAAGAATTTATACTTGTGAGAAACTCTACAAATGTCAAGAATGTGACAGAACTTTTAACCA
ATTCTCAAACCTTACTGAATATAAAAAAGATTATGCTCGAGAGAAACCATACAAATGTGAAGAATGTGGC
AAAGCCTTTAACCAGTCCTCACACCTTACTACACATAAGATAATTCATACAGGAGAGAAACCCTACAAAT
GTGAAGAATGTGGCAAAGCCTTTAACCAGTTCTCAAATCTTACTACACATAAAAAAATTCATACTGGAGA
GCAACCCTACATATGTGAAGAATGTGGCAAGGCTTTTACCCAATCCTCAACCCTTACTACACATAAGAGA
ATTCATACTGGAGAAAAACCCTACAAATGTGAAGAATGTGGAAAAGCTTTTAACCGATCCTCAAAACTTA
CTGAACATAAAAACATTCATACTGGAGAGCAACCCTACAAATGTGAGGAATGCGGCAAAGCTTTTAACCG
ATCCTCAAATCTTACGGAACATAGGAAAATTCATACCGAAGAGAAACCCTACAAATGTAAAGAATGTGGC
AAAGCTTTTAAACACTCCTCAGCCCTTACTACACATAAGAGAATTCACACTGGAGAGAAACCCTACAAAT
GTGAAGAATGTGGCAAAGCTTTTAACCGATCCTCAAAACTTACTGAACATAAGAAACTTCATACTGGAAA
GAAACCCTACAAATGTGAAGAATGTGGCAAAGCTTTTATCCAATCCTCAAAACTTACTGAACATAAGAAA
ATTCATTCTGGAGAGATACCCTACAAGTGTGAAGAATGTGGCAAAGCTTTTAAACACTCCTCATCCCTTA
CTACACATAAAAGAATTCATACTGGGGAGAAACCCTACAAATGTGAAGAATGTGGCAAAGCTTTTAGCCG
ATCCTCAAAACTTACTGAACATAAGATAATTCATACTGGAGAGAAACCCTATAAATGTGAGAGATGTGAC
AAAGCTTTTAACCAATCTGCAAACCTTACTAAACATAAAAAAATACATACTGGAGAGAAACTACAGAACT
GGAATGTGTAGTAATGAACTAGTCCGTAACTTGAAAGTATTTCGATTTCTTGGCTTTATATATCTTGTGG
AAAGGACGATCACACTTGATAGGAAGCCAACTAACGCGTTAAGTCGACAATCAACCTCTGGATTACAAAA
TTTGTGAAAGATTGACTGGTATTCTTAACTATGTTGCTCCTTTTACGCTATGTGGATACGCTGCTTTAAT
GCCTTTGTATCATGCTATTGCTTCCCGTATGGCTTTCATTTTCTCCTCCTTGTATAAATCCTGGTTGCTG
TCTCTTTATGAGGAGTTGTGGCCCGTTGTCAGGCAACGTGGCGTGGTGTGCACTGTGTTTGCTGACGCAA
CCCCCACTGGTTGGGGCATTGCCACCACCTGTCAGCTCCTTTCCGGGACTTTCGCTTTCCCCCTCCCTAT
TGCCACGGCGGAACTCATCGCCGCCTGCCTTGCCCGCTGCTGGACAGGGGCTCGGCTGTTGGGCACTGAC
AATTCCGTGGTGTTGTCGGGGAAATCATCGTCCTTTCCTTGGCTGCTCGCCTGTGTTGCCACCTGGATTC
TGCGCGGGACGTCCTTCTGCTACGTCCCTTCGGCCCTCAATCCAGCGGACCTTCCTTCCCGCGGCCTGCT
GCCGGCTCTGCGGCCTCTTCCGCGTCTTCGCCTTCGCCCTCAGACGAGTCGGATCTCCCTTTGGGCCGCC
TCCCCGCGTCGACTTTAAGACCAATGACTTACAAGGCAGCTGTAGATCTTAGCCACTTTTTAAAAGAAAA
GGGGGGACTGGAAGGGCTAATTCACTCCCAACGAAGACAAGATCTGCTTTTTGCTTGTACTGGGTCTCTC
TGGTTAGACCAGATCTGAGCCTGGGAGCTCTCTGGCTAACTAGGGAACCCACTGCTTAAGCCTCAATAAA
GCTTGCCTTGAGTGCTTCAAGTAGTGTGTGCCCGTCTGTTGTGTGACTCTGGTAACTAGAGATCCCTCAG
ACCCTTTTAGTCAGTGTGGAAAATCTCTAGCAGTACGTATAGTAGTTCATGTCATCTTATTATTCAGTAT
TTATAACTTGCAAAGAAATGAATATCAGAGAGTGAGAGGAACTTGTTTATTGCAGCTTATAATGGTTACA
AATAAAGCAATAGCATCACAAATTTCACAAATAAAGCATTTTTTTCACTGCATTCTAGTTGTGGTTTGTC
CAAACTCATCAATGTATCTTATCATGTCTGGCTCTAGCTATCCCGCCCCTAACTCCGCCCATCCCGCCCC
TAACTCCGCCCAGTTCCGCCCATTCTCCGCCCCATGGCTGACTAATTTTTTTTATTTATGCAGAGGCCGA
GGCCGCCTCGGCCTCTGAGCTATTCCAGAAGTAGTGAGGAGGCTTTTTTGGAGGCCTAGGGACGTACCCA
ATTCGCCCTATAGTGAGTCGTATTACGCGCGCTCACTGGCCGTCGTTTTACAACGTCGTGACTGGGAAAA
CCCTGGCGTTACCCAACTTAATCGCCTTGCAGCACATCCCCCTTTCGCCAGCTGGCGTAATAGCGAAGAG
GCCCGCACCGATCGCCCTTCCCAACAGTTGCGCAGCCTGAATGGCGAATGGG
[124 nt withheld, positions 7403-7526]
C
[91 nt withheld, positions 7528-7618]
A
[49 nt withheld, positions 7620-7668]
CCTTTGACGTTGGAGTCCACGTTCTTT
[37 nt withheld, positions 7696-7732]
ACCCTATCTCGGTCTATTCTTTTGATTTATAAGGGATTTTGCCGATTTCGGCCTATTGGTTAAAAAATGA
GCTGATTTAACAAAAATTTAACGCGAATTTTAACAAAATATTAACGCTTACAATTTAGGTGGCACTTTTC
GGGGAAATGTGCGCGGAACCCCTATTTGTTTATTTTTCTAAATACATTCAAATATGTATCCGCTCATGAG
ACAATAACCCTGATAAATGCTTCAATAATATTGAAAAAGGAAGAGTATGAGTATTCAACATTTCCGTGTC
GCCCTTATTCCCTTTTTTGCGGCATTTTGCCTTCCTGTTTTTGCTCACCCAGAAACGCTGGTGAAAGTAA
AAGATGCTGAAGATCAGTTGGGTGCACGAGTGGGTTACATCGAACTGGATCTCAACAGCGGTAAGATCCT
TGAGAGTTTTCGCCCCGAAGAACGTTTTCCAATGATGAGCACTTTTAAAGTTCTGCTATGTGGCGCGGTA
TTATCCCGTATTGACGCCGGGCAAGAGCAACTCGGTCGCCGCATACACTATTCTCAGAATGACTTGGTTG
AGTACTCACCAGTCACAGAAAAGCATCTTACGGATGGCATGACAGTAAGAGAATTATGCAGTGCTGCCAT
AACCATGAGTGATAACACTGCGGCCAACTTACTTCTGACAACGATCGGAGGACCGAAGGAGCTAACCGCT
TTTTTGCACAACATGGGGGATCATGTAACTCGCCTTGATCGTTGGGAACCGGAGCTGAATGAAGCCATAC
CAAACGACGAGCGTGACACCACGATGCCTGTAGCAATGGCAACAACGTTGCGCAAACTATTAACTGGCGA
ACTACTTACTCTAGCTTCCCGGCAACAATTAATAGACTGGATGGAGGCGGATAAAGTTGCAGGACCACTT
CTGCGCTCGGCCCTTCCGGCTGGCTGGTTTATTGCTGATAAATCTGGAGCCGGTGAGCGTGGGTCTCGCG
GTATCATTGCAGCACTGGGGCCAGATGGTAAGCCCTCCCGTATCGTAGTTATCTACACGACGGGGAGTCA
GGCAACTATGGATGAACGAAATAGACAGATCGCTGAGATAGGTGCCTCACTGATTAAGCATTGGTAACTG
TCAGACCAAGTTTACTCATATATACTTTAGATTGATTTAAAACTTCATTTTTAATTTAAAAGGATCTAGG
TGAAGATCCTTTTTGATAATCTCATGACCAAAATCCCTTAACGTGAGTTTTCGTTCCACTGAGCGTCAGA
CCCCGTAGAAAAGATCAAAGGATCTTCTTGAGATCCTTTTTTTCTGCGCGTAATCTGCTGCTTGCAAACA
AAAAAACCACCGCTACCAGCGGTGGTTTGTTTGCCGGATCAAGAGCTACCAACTCTTTTTCCGAAGGTAA
CTGGCTTCAGCAGAGCGCAGATACCAAATACTGTTCTTCTAGTGTAGCCGTAGTTAGGCCACCACTTCAA
GAACTCTGTAGCACCGCCTACATACCTCGCTCTGCTAATCCTGTTACCAGTGGCTGCTGCCAGTGGCGAT
AAGTCGTGTCTTACCGGGTTGGACTCAAGACGATAGTTACCGGATAAGGCGCAGCGGTCGGGCTGAACGG
GGGGTTCGTGCACACAGCCCAGCTTGGAGCGAACGACCTACACCGAACTGAGATACCTACAGCGTGAGCT
ATGAGAAAGCGCCACGCTTCCCGAAGGGAGAAAGGCGGACAGGTATCCGGTAAGCGGCAGGGTCGGAACA
GGAGAGCGCACGAGGGAGCTTCCAGGGGGAAACGCCTGGTATCTTTATAGTCCTGTCGGGTTTCGCCACC
TCTGACTTGAGCGTCGATTTTTGTGATGCTCGTCAGGGGGGCGGAGCCTATGGAAAAACGCCAGCAACGC
GGCCTTTTTACGGTTCCTGGCCTTTTGCTGGCCTTTTGCTCACATGTTCTTTCCTGCGTTATCCCCTGAT
TCTGTGGATAACCGTATTACCGCCTTTGAGTGAGCTGATACCGCTCGCCGCAGCCGAACGACCGAGCGCA
GCGAGTCAGTGAGCGAGGAAGCGGAAGAGCGCCCAATACGCAAACCGCCTCTCCCCGCGCGTTGGCCGAT
TCATTAATGCAGCTGGCACGACAGGTTTCCCGACTGGAAAGCGGGCAGTGAGCGCAACGCAATTAATGTG
AGTTAGCTCACTCATTAGGCACCCCAGGCTTTACACTTTATGCTTCCGGCTCGTATGTTGTGTGGAATTG
TGAGCGGATAACAATTTCACACAGGAAACAGCTATGACCATGATTACGCCAAGCGCGCAATTAACCCTCA
CTAAAGGGAACAAAAGCTGGAGCTGCAAGC
