>Addgene plasmid #143685 | TFORF0041 | depositor partial sequence | sequence record 283185 | Insert
ACCGCCACCATGGGACTGTTGACATTTAGGGATGTGGCCATAGAATTCTCTCTGGAAGAATGGCAATGCC
TGGACACTGCACAGCGGAATTTATATAAAAATGTGATTTTAGAGAACTACAGAAACCTGGTCTTCCTGGG
TATTGCTGTCTCTAAGCAAGACCTGATCACCTGTCTGGAGCAAGAAAAAGAGCCTTTGACTGTGAAGAGA
CATGAGATGGTGAATGAACCCCCAGTAATGTGTTCTCATTTTGCCCAAGAGTTTTGGCCAGAGCAGAACA
TAAAAGATTCTTTTGAAAAAGTGACACTGAGAAGATATGAAAAATGTGGAAATGATAATTTTCAGTTAAA
AGGCTGTAAAAGTGTGGATGAATGTAAGTTGCACAAGGGAGGTTATAATGGACTTAACCAATGTTTACCA
ACTATGCAGAGCAAAATGTTTCAATGTGATAAATATGTGAAAGTCTTTAATAAATTTTCACATTCAGATA
GACATAAGATAAAACATATGGAAAATAAACCTTTCAAATGTAAAGAATGTGGCAGATCATTTTGCATGCT
TTCACACCTAACTCGACATGAAAGAAATTATACCAAGGTGAATTTCTGCAAATGTGAAGAATGTGAAAAA
GCTGTTAACCAATCTTCAAAGCTTACTAAACATAAAAGAATTTATACTTGTGAGAAACTCTACAAATGTC
AAGAATGTGACAGAACTTTTAACCAATTCTCAAACCTTACTGAATATAAAAAAGATTATGCTCGAGAGAA
ACCATACAAATGTGAAGAATGTGGCAAAGCCTTTAACCAGTCCTCACACCTTACTACACATAAGATAATT
CATACAGGAGAGAAACCCTACAAATGTGAAGAATGTGGCAAAGCCTTTAACCAGTTCTCAAATCTTACTA
CACATAAAAAAATTCATACTGGAGAGCAACCCTACATATGTGAAGAATGTGGCAAGGCTTTTACCCAATC
CTCAACCCTTACTACACATAAGAGAATTCATACTGGAGAAAAACCCTACAAATGTGAAGAATGTGGAAAA
GCTTTTAACCGATCCTCAAAACTTACTGAACATAAAAACATTCATACTGGAGAGCAACCCTACAAATGTG
AGGAATGCGGCAAAGCTTTTAACCGATCCTCAAATCTTACGGAACATAGGAAAATTCATACCGAAGAGAA
ACCCTACAAATGTAAAGAATGTGGCAAAGCTTTTAAACACTCCTCAGCCCTTACTACACATAAGAGAATT
CACACTGGAGAGAAACCCTACAAATGTGAAGAATGTGGCAAAGCTTTTAACCGATCCTCAAAACTTACTG
AACATAAGAAACTTCATACTGGAAAGAAACCCTACAAATGTGAAGAATGTGGCAAAGCTTTTATCCAATC
CTCAAAACTTACTGAACATAAGAAAATTCATTCTGGAGAGATACCCTACAAGTGTGAAGAATGTGGCAAA
GCTTTTAAACACTCCTCATCCCTTACTACACATAAAAGAATTCATACTGGGGAGAAACCCTACAAATGTG
AAGAATGTGGCAAAGCTTTTAGCCGATCCTCAAAACTTACTGAACATAAGATAATTCATACTGGAGAGAA
ACCCTATAAATGTGAGAGATGTGACAAAGCTTTTAACCAATCTGCAAACCTTACTAAACATAAAAAAATA
CATACTGGAGAGAAACTACAGAACTGGAATGTGTAGTAATGAACTAGTCCGTAACTTGAAAGTATTTCGA
TTTCTTGGCTTTATATATCTTGTGGAAAGGACGATCACACTTGATAGGAAGCCAACTA
