>Addgene plasmid #143685 | TFORF0041 | depositor partial sequence | sequence record 283186 | Barcode
TCACACTTGATAGGAAGCCAACTA
